>Addgene plasmid #188940 | pBS-SKII-URA-GAL1-HALO-GS | addgene full sequence | sequence record 371356 | Addgene NGS Result
GATCCACTAGTTCTAGAGCGGCCGCCACCGCGGTGGAGCTCCAGCTTTTGTTCCCTTTAGTGAGGGTTAA
TTGCGCGCTTGGCGTAATCATGGTCATAGCTGTTTCCTGTGTGAAATTGTTATCCGCTCACAATTCCACA
CAACATACGAGCCGGAAGCATAAAGTGTAAAGCCTGGGGTGCCTAATGAGTGAGCTAACTCACATTAATT
GCGTTGCGCTCACTGCCCGCTTTCCAGTCGGGAAACCTGTCGTGCCAGCTGCATTAATGAATCGGCCAAC
GCGCGGGGAGAGGCGGTTTGCGTATTGGGCGCTCTTCCGCTTCCTCGCTCACTGACTCGCTGCGCTCGGT
CGTTCGGCTGCGGCGAGCGGTATCAGCTCACTCAAAGGCGGTAATACGGTTATCCACAGAATCAGGGGAT
AACGCAGGAAAGAACATGTGAGCAAAAGGCCAGCAAAAGGCCAGGAACCGTAAAAAGGCCGCGTTGCTGG
CGTTTTTCCATAGGCTCCGCCCCCCTGACGAGCATCACAAAAATCGACGCTCAAGTCAGAGGTGGCGAAA
CCCGACAGGACTATAAAGATACCAGGCGTTTCCCCCTGGAAGCTCCCTCGTGCGCTCTCCTGTTCCGACC
CTGCCGCTTACCGGATACCTGTCCGCCTTTCTCCCTTCGGGAAGCGTGGCGCTTTCTCATAGCTCACGCT
GTAGGTATCTCAGTTCGGTGTAGGTCGTTCGCTCCAAGCTGGGCTGTGTGCACGAACCCCCCGTTCAGCC
CGACCGCTGCGCCTTATCCGGTAACTATCGTCTTGAGTCCAACCCGGTAAGACACGACTTATCGCCACTG
GCAGCAGCCACTGGTAACAGGATTAGCAGAGCGAGGTATGTAGGCGGTGCTACAGAGTTCTTGAAGTGGT
GGCCTAACTACGGCTACACTAGAAGAACAGTATTTGGTATCTGCGCTCTGCTGAAGCCAGTTACCTTCGG
AAAAAGAGTTGGTAGCTCTTGATCCGGCAAACAAACCACCGCTGGTAGCGGTGGTTTTTTTGTTTGCAAG
CAGCAGATTACGCGCAGAAAAAAAGGATCTCAAGAAGATCCTTTGATCTTTTCTACGGGGTCTGACGCTC
AGTGGAACGAAAACTCACGTTAAGGGATTTTGGTCATGAGATTATCAAAAAGGATCTTCACCTAGATCCT
TTTAAATTAAAAATGAAGTTTTAAATCAATCTAAAGTATATATGAGTAAACTTGGTCTGACAGTTACCAA
TGCTTAATCAGTGAGGCACCTATCTCAGCGATCTGTCTATTTCGTTCATCCATAGTTGCCTGACTCCCCG
TCGTGTAGATAACTACGATACGGGAGGGCTTACCATCTGGCCCCAGTGCTGCAATGATACCGCGAGACCC
ACGCTCACCGGCTCCAGATTTATCAGCAATAAACCAGCCAGCCGGAAGGGCCGAGCGCAGAAGTGGTCCT
GCAACTTTATCCGCCTCCATCCAGTCTATTAATTGTTGCCGGGAAGCTAGAGTAAGTAGTTCGCCAGTTA
ATAGTTTGCGCAACGTTGTTGCCATTGCTACAGGCATCGTGGTGTCACGCTCGTCGTTTGGTATGGCTTC
ATTCAGCTCCGGTTCCCAACGATCAAGGCGAGTTACATGATCCCCCATGTTGTGCAAAAAAGCGGTTAGC
TCCTTCGGTCCTCCGATCGTTGTCAGAAGTAAGTTGGCCGCAGTGTTATCACTCATGGTTATGGCAGCAC
TGCATAATTCTCTTACTGTCATGCCATCCGTAAGATGCTTTTCTGTGACTGGTGAGTACTCAACCAAGTC
ATTCTGAGAATAGTGTATGCGGCGACCGAGTTGCTCTTGCCCGGCGTCAATACGGGATAATACCGCGCCA
CATAGCAGAACTTTAAAAGTGCTCATCATTGGAAAACGTTCTTCGGGGCGAAAACTCTCAAGGATCTTAC
CGCTGTTGAGATCCAGTTCGATGTAACCCACTCGTGCACCCAACTGATCTTCAGCATCTTTTACTTTCAC
CAGCGTTTCTGGGTGAGCAAAAACAGGAAGGCAAAATGCCGCAAAAAAGGGAATAAGGGCGACACGGAAA
TGTTGAATACTCATACTCTTCCTTTTTCAATATTATTGAAGCATTTATCAGGGTTATTGTCTCATGAGCG
GATACATATTTGAATGTATTTAGAAAAATAAACAAATAGGGGTTCCGCGCACATTTCCCCGAAAAGTGCC
ACCTAAATTGTAAGCGTTAATATTTTGTTAAAATTCGCGTTAAATTTTTGTTAAATCAGCTCATTTTTTA
ACCAATAGGCCGAAATCGGCAAAATCCCTTATAAATCAAAAGAATAGACCGAGATAGGGT
[37 nt withheld, positions 2371-2407]
AAAGAACGTGGACTCCAACGTCAAAGG
[49 nt withheld, positions 2435-2483]
T
[91 nt withheld, positions 2485-2575]
G
[124 nt withheld, positions 2577-2700]
CCCATTCGCCATTCAGGCTGCGCAACTGTTGGGAAGGGCGATCGGTGCGGGCCTCTTCGCTATTACGCCA
GCTGGCGAAAGGGGGATGTGCTGCAAGGCGATTAAGTTGGGTAACGCCAGGGTTTTCCCAGTCACGACGT
TGTAAAACGACGGCCAGTGAGCGCGCGTAATACGACTCACTATAGGGCGAATTGGGTACCGGGCCCCCCC
TCGAGGTCGACGGTATAGATAAGCTTGATATCGAATTGGTCACCCGGCCAGCGACATGGAGGCCCAGAAT
ACCCTCCTTGACAGTCTTGACGTGCGCAGCTCAGGGGCATGATGTGACTGTCGCCCGTACATTTAGCCCA
TACATCCCCATGTATAATCATTTGCATCCATACATTTTGATGGCCGCACGGCGCGAAGCAAAAATTACGG
CTCCTCGCTGCAGACCTGCGAGCAGGGAAACGCTCCCCTCACAGACGCGTTGAATTGTCCCCACGCCGCG
CCCCTGTAGAGAAATATAAAAGGTTAGGATTTGCCACTGAGGTTCTTCTTTCATATACTTCCTTTTAAAA
TCTTGCTAGGATACAGTTCTCACATCACATCCGAACATAAACAACCATGACAGTCAACACTAAGACCTAT
AGTGAGAGAGCAGAAACTCATGCCTCACCAGTAGCACAACGATTATTTCGATTAATGGAACTGAAGAAAA
CCAATTTATGTGCATCAATTGATGTTGATACCACTAAGGAATTCCTTGAATTAATTGATAAATTGGGTCC
TTATGTATGCTTAATCAAGACTCATATTGATATAATCAATGATTTTTCCTATGAATCCACTATTGAACCA
TTATTAGAACTTTCACGTAAACATCAATTTATGATTTTTGAAGATAGAAAATTTGCTGATATTGGTAATA
CCGTGAAGAAACAATATATTGGTGGAGTTTATAAAATTAGTAGTTGGGCAGATATTACTAATGCTCATGG
TGTCACTGGGAATGGAGTAGTTGAAGGATTAAAACAGGGAGCTAAAGAAACCACCACCAACCAAGAGCCA
AGAGGGTTATTGATGTTAGCTGAATTATCATCAGTGGGATCATTAGCATATGGAGAATATTCTCAAAAAA
CTGTTGAAATTGCTAAATCCGATAAGGAATTTGTTATTGGATTTATTGCCCAACGTGATATGGGTGGACA
AGAAGAAGGATTTGATTGGCTTATTATGACACCTGGAGTTGGATTAGATGATAAAGGTGATGGATTAGGA
CAACAATATAGAACTGTTGATGAAGTTGTTAGCACTGGAACTGATATTATCATTGTTGGTAGAGGATTGT
TTGGTAAAGGAAGAGATCCAGATATTGAAGGTAAAAGGTATAGAGATGCTGGTTGGAATGCTTATTTGAA
AAAGACTGGCCAATTATAATCAGTACTGACAATAAAAAGATTCTTGTTTTCAAGAACTTGTCATTTGTAT
AGTTTTTTTATATTGTAGTTGTTCTATTTTAATCAAATGTTAGCGTGATTTATATTTTTTTTCGCCTCGA
CATCATCTGCCCAGATGCGAAGTTAAGTGCGCAGAAAGTAATATCATGCGTCAATCGTATGTGAATGCTG
GTCGCTATACTGCTGTCGATTCGATACTAACGCCGCCGGATTAGAAGCCGCCGAGCGGGCGACAGCCCTC
CGACGGAAGACTCTCCTCCGTGCGTCCTCGTCTTCACCGGTCGCGTTCCTGAAACGCAGATGTGCCTCGC
GCCGCACTGCTCCGAACAATAAAGATTCTACAATACTAGCTTTTATGGTTATGAAGAGGAAAAATTGGCA
GTAACCTGGCCCCACAAACCTTCAAATTAACGAATCAAATTAACAACCATAGGATGATAATGCGATTAGT
TTTTTAGCCTTATTTCTGGGGTAATTAATCAGCGAAGCGATGATTTTTGATCTATTAACAGATATATAAA
TGGAAAAGCTGCATAACCACTTTAACTAATACTTTCAACATTTTCAGTTTGTATTACTTCTTATTCAAAT
GTCATAAAAGTATCAACAAAAAATTGTTAATATACCTCTATACTTTAACGTCAAGGAGATGGCAGAAATC
GGTACTGGCTTTCCATTCGACCCGCATTATGTGGAAGTCCTGGGCGAGAGAATGCATTACGTTGACGTGG
GTCCGAGAGATGGAACTCCGGTCCTTTTTCTGCACGGGAATCCTACAAGCTCTTATGTTTGGCGCAATAT
CATCCCTCATGTAGCTCCGACGCATCGCTGTATTGCGCCGGACCTGATTGGTATGGGAAAATCTGATAAA
CCAGACCTGGGTTACTTTTTCGATGATCATGTGCGTTTCATGGATGCCTTCATTGAGGCATTAGGGCTTG
AAGAAGTCGTCTTGGTGATTCATGATTGGGGCTCAGCTCTGGGATTTCACTGGGCTAAAAGAAATCCTGA
ACGCGTAAAAGGCATCGCGTTTATGGAGTTCATTCGTCCAATTCCGACTTGGGATGAATGGCCTGAGTTC
GCGAGAGAAACATTTCAAGCATTTCGCACGACCGATGTAGGCCGGAAGTTAATCATCGATCAGAATGTCT
TTATCGAAGGGACATTGCCGATGGGAGTCGTTCGTCCGTTAACAGAAGTCGAAATGGATCACTATAGAGA
ACCTTTTCTTAATCCTGTGGACAGAGAGCCGCTGTGGCGGTTTCCGAACGAACTGCCGATTGCAGGCGAG
CCTGCTAACATTGTAGCGCTGGTTGAAGAGTATATGGATTGGCTTCATCAGTCTCCAGTTCCGAAGTTAT
TGTTTTGGGGTACGCCTGGCGTGCTTATTCCACCGGCCGAAGCGGCACGTTTGGCAAAAAGCCTGCCAAA
TTGCAAAGCCGTTGACATTGGCCCTGGACTTAACTTGCTTCAAGAGGATAACCCGGACTTAATCGGGAGC
GAAATTGCCCGGTGGCTTTCTACCTTAGAAATCAGCGGCGGTTCAGGTGGATCTGGTTCT
Features (pLannotate 1.2.2; 18 found; start..end, strand, type, name):
      1..41      -  misc_feature   MCS (fragment): pBluescript multiple cloning site
     54..72      -  promoter       T3 promoter: promoter for bacteriophage T3 RNA polymerase
    117..133     -  protein_bind   lac operator: The lac repressor binds to the lac operator to inhibit transcription in E. coli. This inhibition can be relieved by adding lactose or isopropyl-β-D-thiogalactopyranoside (IPTG). lac repressor encoded by lacI
    141..171     -  promoter       lac promoter: promoter for the E. coli lac operon
    186..207     -  protein_bind   CAP binding site: CAP binding activates transcription in the presence of cAMP. E. coli catabolite activator protein
    220..312     -  CDS            lacI (fragment): lac repressor; lacI; The lac repressor binds to the lac operator to inhibit transcription in E. coli. This inhibition can be relieved by adding lactose or isopropyl-β-D-thiogalactopyranoside (IPTG).
    495..1083    -  rep_origin     ori: high-copy-number ColE1/pMB1/pBR322/pUC origin of replication
   1254..2114    -  CDS            AmpR: β-lactamase; bla; confers resistance to ampicillin, carbenicillin, and related antibiotics
   2115..2219    -  promoter       AmpR promoter: bla
   2272..2700    -  rep_origin     f1 ori (sequence partly withheld): f1 bacteriophage origin of replication; arrow indicates direction of (+) strand synthesis
   2705..2860    -  CDS            lacZα (fragment): LacZα fragment of β-galactosidase; lacZ fragment
   2868..2886    +  promoter       T7 promoter: promoter for bacteriophage T7 RNA polymerase
   2895..2947    -  misc_feature   MCS (fragment): pBluescript multiple cloning site
   2963..3306    +  promoter       TEF promoter: Ashbya gossypii TEF promoter
   3325..4113    +  CDS            URA3: PYRF_YEAST - Experimental evidence at protein level: Swiss-Prot protein existence level 1. From Saccharomyces cerevisiae (strain ATCC 204508 / S288c) (Baker's yeast).
   4125..4322    +  terminator     TEF terminator: Ashbya gossypii TEF terminator
   4347..4788    +  promoter       GAL1 promoter: S. cerevisiae GAL1; inducible promoter, regulated by Gal4
   4789..5667    +  CDS            dhaA: DHAA_PSEPV - Experimental evidence at protein level: Swiss-Prot protein existence level 1. Catalyzes hydrolytic cleavage of carbon-halogen bonds in halogenated aliphatic compounds, leading to the formation of the corresponding primary alcohols, halide ions and protons. Has a broad substrate specificity, as it is able to dehalogenate mono- and di- chlorinated and brominated alkanes (up to at least C10), and the two isomers of 1,3-dichloropropene to 3-chloroallyl alcohol; the highest activity was found with 1,2-dibromoethane, while no activity was observed with the analog 1,2-dichloroethane. Fro
