[The description below was written by a language model from this plasmid's Addgene catalogue record and pLannotate feature annotations shown in this document.]
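Description:
pBS-SKII-URA-GAL1-HALO-GS is a 5.7 kb template plasmid built on pBluescript II SK(+) that carries an integration cassette for placing an N-terminal HaloTag on Saccharomyces cerevisiae proteins. It is maintained in E. coli through the high-copy ColE1/pUC origin and selected with ampicillin via the β-lactamase gene. The backbone also keeps the usual pBluescript elements: an f1 origin, flanking T7 and T3 promoters, lac promoter/operator remnants, and fragments of lacZα and of the multiple cloning site. No yeast replication origin is annotated, consistent with a cassette meant for chromosomal integration rather than episomal maintenance.

The cassette lies between the two MCS fragments and has two modules in the same orientation. The first is a URA3 marker expressed from the Ashbya gossypii TEF promoter and terminator, which allows selection of uracil prototrophs in ura3 strains. The second is the galactose-inducible, Gal4-regulated GAL1 promoter directly followed by an open reading frame annotated as the haloalkane dehalogenase dhaA. This is the enzyme family from which HaloTag was engineered, matching the "HALO" in the name. "GS" presumably denotes a glycine-serine linker at the end of the tag, although it is not annotated separately. No terminator follows the tag, as expected for a cassette that is to be fused in frame to the start of a target gene.

Inserted upstream of a chromosomal coding sequence, the cassette would replace the native promoter with GAL1 and yield a Halo-linker-protein fusion that can be covalently labelled with fluorescent chloroalkane dye ligands. The record does not describe how integration is targeted.
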