Addgene plasmid #188940: pBS-SKII-URA-GAL1-HALO-GS
Purpose: Integration cassette to create N-terminal fusions for fluorescent tagging
Depositing lab: Stephen Buratowski. Depositing organization: Harvard Medical School. Publication: A set of Saccharomyces cerevisiae integration vectors for fluorescent dye labeling of proteins. Baek I, Le SN, Jeon J, Chun Y, Reed C, Buratowski S. G3 (Bethesda). 2022 Aug 9. pii: 6659097. doi: 10.1093/g3journal/jkac201. PubMed 35944214.
Backbone
  Vector backbone: pBlueScript II SK (+)
  Vector type: Yeast Expression
  Selectable markers: URA3
Growth in bacteria
  Bacterial resistance: Ampicillin, 100 μg/mL
  Growth temperature: 37°C
  Growth strain: DH5alpha
  Copy number: High Copy
Gene/Insert
  Gene/Insert name: pBS-SKII-URA-GAL1-HALO-GS
  Species: Synthetic
  Cloning method: Gibson Cloning
Terms and licenses: Academic/Nonprofit Terms; Industry Terms: Not Available to Industry
How to cite: pBS-SKII-URA-GAL1-HALO-GS was a gift from Stephen Buratowski (Addgene plasmid # 188940 ; http://n2t.net/addgene:188940 ; RRID:Addgene_188940)
